>Addgene plasmid #113431 | pMBP-LbCas12a | addgene full sequence | sequence record 334280 | Addgene NGS Result
CCAGGACCCAACGCTGCCCGAGATGCGCCGCGTGCGGCTGCTGGAGATGGCGGACGCGATGGATATGTTC
TGCCAAGGGTTGGTTTGCGCATTCACAGTTCTCCGCAAGAATTGATTGGCTCCAATTCTTGGAGTGGTGA
ATCCGTTAGCGAGGTGCCGCCGGCTTCCATTCAGGTCGAGGTGGCCCGGCTCCATGCACCGCGACGCAAC
GCGGGGAGGCAGACAAGGTATAGGGCGGCGCCTACAATCCATGCCAACCCGTTCCATGTGCTCGCCGAGG
CGGCATAAATCGCCGTGACGATCAGCGGTCCAATGATCGAAGTTAGGCTGGTAAGAGCCGCGAGCGATCC
TTGAAGCTGTCCCTGATGGTCGTCATCTACCTGCCTGGACAGCATGGCCTGCAACGCGGGCATCCCGATG
CCGCCGGAAGCGAGAAGAATCATAATGGGGAAGGCCATCCAGCCTCGCGTCGCGAACGCCAGCAAGACGT
AGCCCAGCGCGTCGGCCGCCATGCCGGCGATAATGGCCTGCTTCTCGCCGAAACGTTTGGTGGCGGGACC
AGTGACGAAGGCTTGAGCGAGGGCGTGCAAGATTCCGAATACCGCAAGCGACAGGCCGATCATCGTCGCG
CTCCAGCGAAAGCGGTCCTCGCCGAAAATGACCCAGAGCGCTGCCGGCACCTGTCCTACGAGTTGCATGA
TAAAGAAGACAGTCATAAGTGCGGCGACGATAGTCATGCCCCGCGCCCACCGGAAGGAGCTGACTGGGTT
GAAGGCTCTCAAGGGCATCGGTCGACGCTCTCCCTTATGCGACTCCTGCATTAGGAAGCAGCCCAGTAGT
AGGTTGAGGCCGTTGAGCACCGCCGCCGCAAGGAATGGTGCATGCAAGGAGATGGCGCCCAACAGTCCCC
CGGCCACGGGGCCTGCCACCATACCCACGCCGAAACAAGCGCTCATGAGCCCGAAGTGGCGAGCCCGATC
TTCCCCATCGGTGATGTCGGCGATATAGGCGCCAGCAACCGCACCTGTGGCGCCGGTGATGCCGGCCACG
ATGCGTCCGGCGTAGAGGATCGAGATCTCGATCCCGCGAAATTAATACGACTCACTATAGGGAGACCACA
ACGGTTTCCCTCTAGTGCCGGCTCCGGAGAGCTCTTTAATTAAGCGGCCGCCCTGCAGGACTCGAGTTCT
AGAAATAATTTTGTTTAACTTTAAGAAGGAGATATACATATGAAATCTTCTCACCATCACCATCACCATC
ACCATCACCATGGTTCTTCTATGAAAATCGAAGAAGGTAAACTGGTAATCTGGATTAACGGCGATAAAGG
CTATAACGGTCTCGCTGAAGTCGGTAAGAAATTCGAGAAAGATACCGGAATTAAAGTCACCGTTGAGCAT
CCGGATAAACTGGAAGAGAAATTCCCACAGGTTGCGGCAACTGGCGATGGCCCTGACATTATCTTCTGGG
CACACGACCGCTTTGGTGGCTACGCTCAATCTGGCCTGTTGGCTGAAATCACCCCGGACAAAGCGTTCCA
GGACAAGCTGTATCCGTTTACCTGGGATGCCGTACGTTACAACGGCAAGCTGATTGCTTACCCGATCGCT
GTTGAAGCGTTATCGCTGATTTATAACAAAGATCTGCTGCCGAACCCGCCAAAAACCTGGGAAGAGATCC
CGGCGCTGGATAAAGAACTGAAAGCGAAAGGTAAGAGCGCGCTGATGTTCAACCTGCAAGAACCGTACTT
CACCTGGCCGCTGATTGCTGCTGACGGGGGTTATGCGTTCAAGTATGAAAACGGCAAGTACGACATTAAA
GACGTGGGCGTGGATAACGCTGGCGCGAAAGCGGGTCTGACCTTCCTGGTTGACCTGATTAAAAACAAAC
ACATGAATGCAGACACCGATTACTCCATCGCAGAAGCTGCCTTTAATAAAGGCGAAACAGCGATGACCAT
CAACGGCCCGTGGGCATGGTCCAACATCGACACCAGCAAAGTGAATTATGGTGTAACGGTACTGCCGACC
TTCAAGGGTCAACCATCCAAACCGTTCGTTGGCGTGCTGAGCGCAGGTATTAACGCCGCCAGTCCGAACA
AAGAGCTGGCAAAAGAGTTCCTCGAAAACTATCTGCTGACTGATGAAGGTCTGGAAGCGGTTAATAAAGA
CAAACCGCTGGGTGCCGTAGCGCTGAAGTCTTACGAGGAAGAGTTGGCGAAAGATCCACGTATTGCCGCC
ACTATGGAAAACGCCCAGAAAGGTGAAATCATGCCGAACATCCCGCAGATGTCCGCTTTCTGGTATGCCG
TGCGTACTGCGGTGATCAACGCCGCCAGCGGTCGTCAGACTGTCGATGAAGCCCTGAAAGACGCGCAGAC
TAATTCGAGCTCGAACAACAACAACAATAACAATAACAACAACCTCGGGATCGAGGAAAACCTGTACTTC
CAATCCAATGCAATGAGCAAACTGGAGAAGTTCACGAACTGTTATTCTCTGTCGAAAACCTTACGTTTTA
AGGCCATTCCGGTAGGTAAAACGCAAGAAAATATCGACAATAAACGTCTCCTGGTTGAAGATGAAAAGCG
TGCCGAAGATTATAAAGGTGTTAAAAAGCTGCTTGATCGCTATTACCTGTCTTTTATCAACGATGTTCTG
CATTCCATCAAATTGAAAAACTTGAATAATTACATCTCGTTATTTCGCAAAAAAACCCGTACCGAAAAAG
AAAACAAGGAGCTGGAAAACCTTGAAATTAATCTGCGTAAAGAAATCGCGAAAGCATTTAAAGGTAATGA
AGGATATAAATCTCTGTTTAAAAAAGACATTATTGAAACCATCCTGCCTGAGTTCTTGGATGATAAAGAT
GAAATTGCCCTGGTTAATAGCTTTAATGGCTTTACGACTGCATTTACCGGCTTTTTTGATAACCGTGAAA
ACATGTTCAGCGAAGAAGCGAAATCGACTTCCATTGCCTTCCGTTGCATTAATGAAAACCTGACCCGCTA
CATTTCTAATATGGACATCTTTGAAAAAGTTGATGCCATTTTCGACAAACATGAAGTTCAAGAAATCAAA
GAAAAGATTTTAAACTCCGATTATGATGTTGAAGATTTCTTTGAGGGAGAATTTTTCAATTTTGTTCTCA
CCCAAGAGGGTATTGATGTCTATAACGCCATTATCGGAGGATTTGTTACGGAATCAGGCGAAAAGATTAA
AGGACTGAATGAATACATTAATTTATACAATCAGAAAACCAAACAGAAATTGCCAAAATTCAAACCACTG
TATAAACAGGTATTAAGCGACCGTGAATCCTTGTCCTTTTATGGCGAAGGCTATACAAGCGATGAAGAGG
TGCTCGAAGTATTCCGTAATACTTTGAACAAAAACTCGGAAATCTTCTCCAGCATTAAAAAACTGGAAAA
ATTGTTTAAAAATTTCGATGAATATAGTAGCGCAGGCATCTTCGTCAAAAATGGCCCTGCGATTTCAACC
ATTTCTAAAGACATTTTCGGTGAATGGAACGTGATCCGCGATAAATGGAACGCGGAGTATGACGACATTC
ATCTGAAAAAAAAAGCCGTTGTTACCGAAAAGTATGAAGATGACCGCCGCAAGAGCTTTAAAAAAATTGG
TAGTTTCTCACTGGAACAGTTACAAGAATATGCAGACGCCGATCTGTCGGTTGTGGAAAAGTTAAAAGAG
ATTATTATCCAGAAAGTCGATGAAATTTATAAAGTGTACGGCTCCAGCGAAAAGCTCTTTGATGCCGACT
TTGTTTTAGAAAAATCGCTGAAAAAAAACGATGCCGTGGTGGCCATCATGAAAGATCTGTTGGATTCGGT
CAAATCGTTCGAAAACTATATCAAGGCGTTCTTTGGCGAAGGGAAAGAGACCAATCGTGACGAATCGTTC
TATGGCGATTTTGTGTTGGCGTATGATATTCTTCTGAAAGTAGATCACATCTATGATGCTATCCGCAACT
ACGTGACCCAGAAACCGTATTCGAAGGATAAATTTAAGCTGTATTTTCAAAACCCTCAGTTTATGGGTGG
CTGGGATAAAGATAAAGAAACCGACTACCGCGCGACGATCTTGCGCTATGGCTCTAAGTACTATTTAGCC
ATCATGGATAAAAAGTATGCAAAATGCCTCCAGAAAATCGATAAGGATGATGTCAACGGGAACTACGAAA
AAATCAACTACAAACTCTTGCCTGGCCCGAATAAAATGCTGCCGAAAGTCTTTTTTTCCAAAAAATGGAT
GGCCTATTATAACCCTTCCGAAGATATTCAGAAGATTTACAAGAACGGTACCTTTAAAAAAGGTGACATG
TTTAATCTGAATGACTGTCACAAGCTTATTGATTTCTTCAAAGATAGTATTTCTCGCTACCCTAAATGGT
CAAACGCGTACGATTTTAATTTCTCAGAAACAGAGAAATACAAAGATATTGCGGGGTTTTATCGCGAAGT
CGAAGAACAAGGGTATAAGGTGTCGTTCGAATCGGCTTCCAAAAAGGAAGTGGATAAACTTGTTGAAGAA
GGCAAACTCTATATGTTCCAGATCTACAACAAAGATTTCTCCGACAAGAGCCATGGCACGCCGAACTTAC
ATACCATGTACTTTAAATTACTGTTCGATGAAAATAATCATGGTCAGATTCGCTTGAGCGGTGGCGCCGA
ACTGTTTATGCGCCGCGCATCATTGAAAAAGGAAGAACTTGTTGTGCACCCAGCAAACAGTCCGATTGCA
AACAAAAATCCGGATAACCCGAAGAAGACTACCACCTTAAGCTATGATGTATATAAAGATAAACGTTTTA
GCGAAGATCAGTATGAACTCCACATTCCGATCGCGATTAACAAATGTCCTAAGAACATCTTTAAAATCAA
TACCGAGGTTCGTGTACTGCTCAAACACGACGACAACCCCTATGTTATTGGCATTGACCGCGGCGAACGC
AACCTGCTGTATATTGTCGTTGTGGATGGCAAAGGTAACATTGTTGAACAGTATAGCCTTAATGAAATCA
TCAATAATTTCAACGGCATTCGTATTAAAACGGACTATCATAGCCTGCTGGACAAAAAAGAGAAAGAACG
CTTCGAAGCCCGTCAGAATTGGACCTCTATCGAAAATATCAAGGAACTGAAAGCTGGGTACATTTCTCAA
GTGGTCCACAAGATTTGCGAACTGGTGGAAAAGTATGACGCGGTGATCGCACTGGAGGATCTGAATTCGG
GCTTTAAAAATAGCCGTGTGAAGGTGGAGAAACAGGTTTACCAAAAGTTCGAAAAAATGCTGATTGACAA
ACTTAATTACATGGTGGACAAAAAATCTAATCCATGTGCGACCGGCGGGGCTCTCAAAGGCTATCAGATT
ACGAATAAATTCGAAAGCTTCAAATCCATGTCTACCCAGAACGGATTTATCTTTTACATCCCCGCCTGGC
TGACTTCCAAAATTGATCCGAGTACCGGTTTTGTTAATCTGCTGAAAACCAAATATACGTCGATCGCCGA
TTCAAAAAAATTCATTAGCAGCTTCGACCGTATTATGTACGTCCCGGAAGAAGACCTGTTCGAATTCGCC
CTTGACTATAAAAATTTCTCGCGTACGGATGCCGATTATATCAAAAAATGGAAACTGTACAGCTACGGCA
ACCGCATCCGCATTTTTCGCAACCCAAAGAAGAACAACGTATTTGACTGGGAGGAAGTTTGCTTGACGAG
CGCTTACAAAGAGCTCTTTAACAAATATGGGATCAATTATCAGCAAGGGGACATCCGTGCGTTGCTGTGT
GAGCAGTCAGATAAAGCGTTCTACAGCTCTTTCATGGCTTTAATGTCGCTGATGTTGCAGATGCGCAATT
CGATCACTGGCCGCACCGATGTGGATTTCCTGATTAGCCCGGTCAAAAATAGCGATGGCATTTTTTACGA
TTCACGTAACTATGAAGCCCAGGAAAACGCTATTCTGCCGAAGAACGCTGATGCGAACGGCGCGTACAAT
ATTGCCCGTAAGGTACTGTGGGCAATTGGTCAGTTCAAGAAAGCGGAAGATGAAAAGTTGGATAAGGTCA
AAATTGCGATCTCGAATAAAGAATGGCTGGAATATGCGCAGACCAGCGTGAAACATTAATAACATTGGAA
GTGGATAACGGATCCGCGATCGCGGCGCGCCACCTGGTGGCCGGCCGGTACCACGCGTGCGCGCTGATCC
GGCTGCTAACAAAGCCCGAAAGGAAGCTGAGTTGGCTGCTGCCACCGCTGAGCAATAACTAGCATAACCC
CTTGGGGCCTCTAAACGGGTCTTGAGGGGTTTTTTGCTGAAAGGAGGAACTATATCCGGATATCCACAGG
ACGGGTGTGGTCGCCATGATCGCGTAGTCGATAGTGGCTCCAAGTAGCGAAGCGAGCAGGACTGGGCGGC
GGCCAAAGCGGTCGGACAGTGCTCCGAGAACGGGTGCGCATAGAAATTGCATCAACGCATATAGCGCTAG
CAGCACGCCATAGTGACTGGCGATGCTGTCGGAATGGACGATATCCCGCAAGAGGCCCGGCAGTACCGGC
ATAACCAAGCCTATGCCTACAGCATCCAGGGTGACGGTGCCGAGGATGACGATGAGCGCATTGTTAGATT
TCATACACGGTGCCTGACTGCGTTAGCAATTTAACTGTGATAAACTACCGCATTAAAGCTTATCGATGAT
AAGCTGTCAAACATGAGAATTCTTGAAGACGAAAGGGCCTCGTGATACGCCTATTTTTATAGGTTAATGT
CATGATAATAATGGTTTCTTAGACGTCAGGTGGCACTTTTCGGGGAAATGTGCGCGGAACCCCTATTTGT
TTATTTTTCTAAATACATTCAAATATGTATCCGCTCATGAGACAATAACCCTGATAAATGCTTCAATAAC
ATTGAAAAAGGAAGAGTATGAGTATTCAACATTTCCGTGTCGCCCTTATTCCCTTTTTTGCGGCATTTTG
CCTTCCTGTTTTTGCTCACCCAGAAACGCTGGTGAAAGTAAAAGATGCTGAAGATCAGTTGGGTGCACGA
GTGGGTTACATCGAACTGGATCTCAACAGCGGTAAGATCCTTGAGAGTTTTCGCCCCGAAGAACGTTTTC
CAATGATGAGCACTTTTAAAGTTCTGCTATGTGGCGCGGTATTATCCCGTGTTGACGCCGGGCAAGAGCA
ACTCGGTCGCCGCATACACTATTCTCAGAATGACTTGGTTGAGTACTCACCAGTCACAGAAAAGCATCTT
ACGGATGGCATGACAGTAAGAGAATTATGCAGTGCTGCCATAACCATGAGTGATAACACTGCGGCCAACT
TACTTCTGACAACGATCGGAGGACCGAAGGAGCTAACCGCTTTTTTGCACAACATGGGGGATCATGTAAC
TCGCCTTGATCGTTGGGAACCGGAGCTGAATGAAGCCATACCAAACGACGAGCGTGACACCACGATGCCT
GCAGCAATGGCAACAACGTTGCGCAAACTATTAACTGGCGAACTACTTACTCTAGCTTCCCGGCAACAAT
TAATAGACTGGATGGAGGCGGATAAAGTTGCAGGACCACTTCTGCGCTCGGCCCTTCCGGCTGGCTGGTT
TATTGCTGATAAATCTGGAGCCGGTGAGCGTGGGTCTCGCGGTATCATTGCAGCACTGGGGCCAGATGGT
AAGCCCTCCCGTATCGTAGTTATCTACACGACGGGGAGTCAGGCAACTATGGATGAACGAAATAGACAGA
TCGCTGAGATAGGTGCCTCACTGATTAAGCATTGGTAACTGTCAGACCAAGTTTACTCATATATACTTTA
GATTGATTTAAAACTTCATTTTTAATTTAAAAGGATCTAGGTGAAGATCCTTTTTGATAATCTCATGACC
AAAATCCCTTAACGTGAGTTTTCGTTCCACTGAGCGTCAGACCCCGTAGAAAAGATCAAAGGATCTTCTT
GAGATCCTTTTTTTCTGCGCGTAATCTGCTGCTTGCAAACAAAAAAACCACCGCTACCAGCGGTGGTTTG
TTTGCCGGATCAAGAGCTACCAACTCTTTTTCCGAAGGTAACTGGCTTCAGCAGAGCGCAGATACCAAAT
ACTGTCCTTCTAGTGTAGCCGTAGTTAGGCCACCACTTCAAGAACTCTGTAGCACCGCCTACATACCTCG
CTCTGCTAATCCTGTTACCAGTGGCTGCTGCCAGTGGCGATAAGTCGTGTCTTACCGGGTTGGACTCAAG
ACGATAGTTACCGGATAAGGCGCAGCGGTCGGGCTGAACGGGGGGTTCGTGCACACAGCCCAGCTTGGAG
CGAACGACCTACACCGAACTGAGATACCTACAGCGTGAGCTATGAGAAAGCGCCACGCTTCCCGAAGGGA
GAAAGGCGGACAGGTATCCGGTAAGCGGCAGGGTCGGAACAGGAGAGCGCACGAGGGAGCTTCCAGGGGG
AAACGCCTGGTATCTTTATAGTCCTGTCGGGTTTCGCCACCTCTGACTTGAGCGTCGATTTTTGTGATGC
TCGTCAGGGGGGCGGAGCCTATGGAAAAACGCCAGCAACGCGGCCTTTTTACGGTTCCTGGCCTTTTGCT
GGCCTTTTGCTCACATGTTCTTTCCTGCGTTATCCCCTGATTCTGTGGATAACCGTATTACCGCCTTTGA
GTGAGCTGATACCGCTCGCCGCAGCCGAACGACCGAGCGCAGCGAGTCAGTGAGCGAGGAAGCGGAAGAG
CGCCTGATGCGGTATTTTCTCCTTACGCATCTGTGCGGTATTTCACACCGCAATGGTGCACTCTCAGTAC
AATCTGCTCTGATGCCGCATAGTTAAGCCAGTATACACTCCGCTATCGCTACGTGACTGGGTCATGGCTG
CGCCCCGACACCCGCCAACACCCGCTGACGCGCCCTGACGGGCTTGTCTGCTCCCGGCATCCGCTTACAG
ACAAGCTGTGACCGTCTCCGGGAGCTGCATGTGTCAGAGGTTTTCACCGTCATCACCGAAACGCGCGAGG
CAGCTGCGGTAAAGCTCATCAGCGTGGTCGTGAAGCGATTCACAGATGTCTGCCTGTTCATCCGCGTCCA
GCTCGTTGAGTTTCTCCAGAAGCGTTAATGTCTGGCTTCTGATAAAGCGGGCCATGTTAAGGGCGGTTTT
TTCCTGTTTGGTCACTGATGCCTCCGTGTAAGGGGGATTTCTGTTCATGGGGGTAATGATACCGATGAAA
CGAGAGAGGATGCTCACGATACGGGTTACTGATGATGAACATGCCCGGTTACTGGAACGTTGTGAGGGTA
AACAACTGGCGGTATGGATGCGGCGGGACCAGAGAAAAATCACTCAGGGTCAATGCCAGCGCTTCGTTAA
TACAGATGTAGGTGTTCCACAGGGTAGCCAGCAGCATCCTGCGATGCAGATCCGGAACATAATGGTGCAG
GGCGCTGACTTCCGCGTTTCCAGACTTTACGAAACACGGAAACCGAAGACCATTCATGTTGTTGCTCAGG
TCGCAGACGTTTTGCAGCAGCAGTCGCTTCACGTTCGCTCGCGTATCGGTGATTCATTCTGCTAACCAGT
AAGGCAACCCCGCCAGCCTAGCCGGGTCCTCAACGACAGGAGCACGATCATGCGCACCCGTGG
Features (pLannotate 1.2.2; 16 found; start..end, strand, type, name):
    171..1071    -  CDS            TcR (fragment): tetracycline efflux protein; tet; confers resistance to tetracycline
   1093..1111    +  promoter       T7 promoter: promoter for bacteriophage T7 RNA polymerase
   1200..1222    +  RBS            RBS: efficient ribosome binding site from bacteriophage T7 gene 10 (Olins and Rangwala, 1989)
   1242..1271    +  CDS            10xHis: 10xHis affinity tag
   1281..2381    +  CDS            MBP: maltose binding protein from E. coli; malE (mutated); This version of the gene does not encode a signal sequence, so MBP will remain in the cytosol.
   2436..2452    +  CDS            TEV site (fragment): tobacco etch virus (TEV) protease recognition and cleavage site
   6232..6281    +  CDS            SET1 (fragment): solubility-enhancement tag derived from T7 phage gene 10B
   6289..6336    +  terminator     T7 terminator: transcription terminator for bacteriophage T7 RNA polymerase
   6362..6654    -  CDS            TcR (fragment): tetracycline efflux protein; tet; confers resistance to tetracycline
   6702..6730    -  promoter       tet promoter: E. coli promoter for tetracycline efflux protein gene
   6843..6947    +  promoter       AmpR promoter: bla
   6948..7808    +  CDS            AmpR: β-lactamase; bla; confers resistance to ampicillin, carbenicillin, and related antibiotics
   7979..8567    +  rep_origin     ori: high-copy-number ColE1/pMB1/pBR322/pUC origin of replication
   8753..8892    -  misc_feature   bom: basis of mobility region from pBR322
   8994..9185    -  CDS            rop: Rop protein, which maintains plasmids at low copy number; rop
   9202..9582    +  CDS            YPB1_ECOLX: Protein predicted: Swiss-Prot protein existence level 4. From Escherichia coli.
