[The description below was written by a language model from this plasmid's Addgene catalogue record and pLannotate feature annotations shown in this document.]
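Description:
pMBP-LbCas12a is a bacterial expression plasmid built on the pMBP backbone for producing recombinant LbCas12a as an N-terminal 10xHis-MBP fusion. The 9,653-nt sequence carries a ColE1/pMB1-type origin together with the pBR322 bom region and the rop gene. The catalogue lists the plasmid as high copy, although rop is generally associated with copy-number restraint. Selection is by ampicillin through the bla gene and its own promoter. Two fragments of the tetracycline resistance gene and the tet promoter flank the expression cassette. These appear to be remnants of a pBR322-derived scaffold interrupted by the cassette, so tetracycline resistance should not be expected.

The expression unit is driven by a T7 promoter followed by the phage T7 gene 10 ribosome binding site, so transcription requires a host supplying T7 RNA polymerase. The reading frame opens with a 10xHis affinity tag, then a signal-sequence-free maltose binding protein that stays in the cytosol and typically aids solubility. A TEV protease recognition site, detected only as a partial match, follows MBP and would allow the tags to be removed after purification. The 3,684-bp LbCas12a insert, introduced by Gibson cloning, is not annotated in the feature table but corresponds to the unannotated stretch between the TEV site and the T7 terminator. A short hit to a T7 gene 10B-derived solubility tag just upstream of the terminator is probably residual vector sequence. The construct is suited to overexpression and affinity purification of the Cas12a nuclease, and the associated work concerns target-activated single-stranded DNase activity of Cas12a.
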