Addgene plasmid #113431: pMBP-LbCas12a
Purpose: Expresses 10xHis-MBP fused to LbCas12a
Depositing lab: Jennifer Doudna. Depositing organization: University of California, Berkeley. Publication: CRISPR-Cas12a target binding unleashes indiscriminate single-stranded DNase activity. Chen JS, Ma E, Harrington LB, Da Costa M, Tian X, Palefsky JM, Doudna JA. Science. 2018 Apr 27;360(6387):436-439. doi: 10.1126/science.aar6245. Epub 2018 Feb 15. PubMed 29449511.
Backbone
  Vector backbone: pMBP
  Vector type: Bacterial Expression
Growth in bacteria
  Bacterial resistance: Ampicillin, 100 μg/mL
  Growth temperature: 37°C
  Growth strain: DH5alpha
  Copy number: High Copy
Gene/Insert
  Gene/Insert name: LbCas12a
  Insert size (bp): 3684
  Promoter: T7
  Tag / fusion protein: MBP (N terminal on insert)
  Cloning method: Gibson Cloning
  Sequencing primers: 5′ GATGAAGCCCTGAAAGACGCGCAG; 3′ CTA GTT ATT GCT CAG CGG T
Terms and licenses: Academic/Nonprofit Terms; Industry Terms: Not Available to Industry
How to cite: pMBP-LbCas12a was a gift from Jennifer Doudna (Addgene plasmid # 113431 ; http://n2t.net/addgene:113431 ; RRID:Addgene_113431)
